>Addgene plasmid #203778 | PMT-mEGFP_2 | addgene full sequence | sequence record 401130 | Addgene NGS Result
CAACTTTGTATAGAAAAGTTGTAGTTATTAATAGTAATCAATTACGGGGTCATTAGTTCATAGCCCATAT
ATGGAGTTCCGCGTTACATAACTTACGGTAAATGGCCCGCCTGGCTGACCGCCCAACGACCCCCGCCCAT
TGACGTCAATAATGACGTATGTTCCCATAGTAACGCCAATAGGGACTTTCCATTGACGTCAATGGGTGGA
GTATTTACGGTAAACTGCCCACTTGGCAGTACATCAAGTGTATCATATGCCAAGTACGCCCCCTATTGAC
GTCAATGACGGTAAATGGCCCGCCTGGCATTATGCCCAGTACATGACCTTATGGGACTTTCCTACTTGGC
AGTACATCTACGTATTAGTCATCGCTATTACCATGGTGATGCGGTTTTGGCAGTACATCAATGGGCGTGG
ATAGCGGTTTGACTCACGGGGATTTCCAAGTCTCCACCCCATTGACGTCAATGGGAGTTTGTTTTGGCAC
CAAAATCAACGGGACTTTCCAAAATGTCGTAACAACTCCGCCCCATTGACGCAAATGGGCGGTAGGCGTG
TACGGTGGGAGGTCTATATAAGCAGAGCTGGTTTAGTGAACCGTCAGATCACCGGTCAAGTTTGTACAAA
AAAGCAGGCTGCCACCATGGGCTGCTTCTTCAGCAAGCGGCGGAAGGCCGACAAGGAGAGCACTAGTATG
GTGAGCAAGGGCGAGGAGCTGTTCACCGGGGTGGTGCCCATCCTGGTCGAGCTGGACGGCGACGTAAACG
GCCACAAGTTCAGCGTGTCCGGCGAGGGCGAGGGCGATGCCACCTACGGCAAGCTGACCCTGAAGTTCAT
CTGCACCACCGGCAAGCTGCCCGTGCCCTGGCCCACCCTCGTGACCACCCTGACCTACGGCGTGCAGTGC
TTCAGCCGCTACCCCGACCACATGAAGCAGCACGACTTCTTCAAGTCCGCCATGCCCGAAGGCTACGTCC
AGGAGCGCACCATCTTCTTCAAGGACGACGGCAACTACAAGACCCGCGCCGAGGTGAAGTTCGAGGGCGA
CACCCTGGTGAACCGCATCGAGCTGAAGGGCATCGACTTCAAGGAGGACGGCAACATCCTGGGGCACAAG
CTGGAGTACAACTACAACAGCCACAACGTCTATATCATGGCCGACAAGCAGAAGAACGGCATCAAGGTGA
ACTTCAAGATCCGCCACAACATCGAGGACGGCAGCGTGCAGCTCGCCGACCACTACCAGCAGAACACCCC
CATCGGCGACGGCCCCGTGCTGCTGCCCGACAACCACTACCTGAGCACCCAGTCCAAGCTGAGCAAAGAC
CCCAACGAGAAGCGCGATCACATGGTCCTGCTGGAGTTCGTGACCGCCGCCGGGATCACTCTCGGCATGG
ACGAGCTGTACAAGGGTGGCGGAGGGTCCGCTAGTATGGTGAGCAAGGGCGAGGAGCTGTTCACCGGGGT
GGTGCCCATCCTGGTCGAGCTGGACGGCGACGTAAACGGCCACAAGTTCAGCGTGTCCGGCGAGGGCGAG
GGCGATGCCACCTACGGCAAGCTGACCCTGAAGTTCATCTGCACCACCGGCAAGCTGCCCGTGCCCTGGC
CCACCCTCGTGACCACCCTGACCTACGGCGTGCAGTGCTTCAGCCGCTACCCCGACCACATGAAGCAGCA
CGACTTCTTCAAGTCCGCCATGCCCGAAGGCTACGTCCAGGAGCGCACCATCTTCTTCAAGGACGACGGC
AACTACAAGACCCGCGCCGAGGTGAAGTTCGAGGGCGACACCCTGGTGAACCGCATCGAGCTGAAGGGCA
TCGACTTCAAGGAGGACGGCAACATCCTGGGGCACAAGCTGGAGTACAACTACAACAGCCACAACGTCTA
TATCATGGCCGACAAGCAGAAGAACGGCATCAAGGTGAACTTCAAGATCCGCCACAACATCGAGGACGGC
AGCGTGCAGCTCGCCGACCACTACCAGCAGAACACCCCCATCGGCGACGGCCCCGTGCTGCTGCCCGACA
ACCACTACCTGAGCACCCAGTCCAAGCTGAGCAAAGACCCCAACGAGAAGCGCGATCACATGGTCCTGCT
GGAGTTCGTGACCGCCGCCGGGATCACTCTCGGCATGGACGAGCTGTACAAGGGTGGCGGAGGGTCCGCT
AGCTAAAAGCTTACCCAGCTTTCTTGTACAAAGTGGTGATGGCCGGCCGCTTCGAGCAGACATGATAAGA
TACATTGATGAGTTTGGACAAACCACAACTAGAATGCAGTGAAAAAAATGCTTTATTTGTGAAATTTGTG
ATGCTATTGCTTTATTTGTAACCATTATAAGCTGCAATAAACAAGTTAACAACAACAATTGCATTCATTT
TATGTTTCAGGTTCAGGGGGAGGTGTGGGAGGTTTTTTAAAGCAAGTAAAACCTCTACAAATGTGGTAGC
GGCCGCGGCGCTCTTCCGCTTCCTCGCTCACTGACTCGCTGCGCTCGGTCGTTCGGCTGCGGCGAGCGGT
ATCAGCTCACTCAAAGGCGGTAATACGGTTATCCACAGAATCAGGGGATAACGCAGGAAAGAACATGTGA
GCAAAAGGCCAGCAAAAGGCCAGGAACCGTAAAAAGGCCGCGTTGCTGGCGTTTTTCCATAGGCTCCGCC
CCCCTGACGAGCATCACAAAAATCGACGCTCAAGTCAGAGGTGGCGAAACCCGACAGGACTATAAAGATA
CCAGGCGTTTCCCCCTGGAAGCTCCCTCGTGCGCTCTCCTGTTCCGACCCTGCCGCTTACCGGATACCTG
TCCGCCTTTCTCTCTTCGGGAAGCGTGGCGCTTTCTCATAGCTCACGCTGTAGGTATCTCAGTTCGGTGT
AGGTCGTTCGCTCCAAGCTGGGCTGTGTGCACGAACCCCCCGTTCAGCCCGACCGCTGCGCCTTATCCGG
TAACTATCGTCTTGAGTCCAACCCGGTAAGACACGACTTATCGCCACTGGCAGCAGCCACTGGTAACAGG
ATTAGCAGAGCGAGGTATGTAGGCGGTGCTACAGAGTTCTTGAAGTGGTGGCCTAACTACGGCTACACTA
GAAGAACAGTATTTGGTATCTGCGCTCTGCTGAAGCCAGTTACCTTCGGAAAAAGAGTTGGTAGCTCTTG
ATCCGGCAAACAAACCACCGCTGGTAGCGGTGGTTTTTTTGTTTGCAAGCAGCAGATTACGCGCAGAAAA
AAAGGATCTCAAGAAGATCCTTTGATCTTTTCTACGGGGTCTGACGCTCAGTGGAACGAAAACTCACGTT
AAGGGATTTTGGTCATGAGATTATCAAAAAGGATCTTCACCTAGATCCTTTTAAATTAAAAATGAAGTTT
TAAATCAATCTAAAGTATATATGAGTAAACTTGGTCTGACAGTTACCAATGCTTAATCAGTGAGGCACCT
ATCTCAGCGATCTGTCTATTTCGTTCATCCATAGTTGCCTGACTCCCCGTCGTGTAGATAACTACGATAC
GGGAGGGCTTACCATCTGGCCCCAGTGCTGCAATGATACCGCGAGACCCACGCTCACCGGCTCCAGATTT
ATCAGCAATAAACCAGCCAGCCGGAAGGGCCGAGCGCAGAAGTGGTCCTGCAACTTTATCCGCCTCCATC
CAGTCTATTAATTGTTGCCGGGAAGCTAGAGTAAGTAGTTCGCCAGTTAATAGTTTGCGCAACGTTGTTG
CCATTGCTACAGGCATCGTGGTGTCACGCTCGTCGTTTGGTATGGCTTCATTCAGCTCCGGTTCCCAACG
ATCAAGGCGAGTTACATGATCCCCCATGTTGTGCAAAAAAGCGGTTAGCTCCTTCGGTCCTCCGATCGTT
GTCAGAAGTAAGTTGGCCGCAGTGTTATCACTCATGGTTATGGCAGCACTGCATAATTCTCTTACTGTCA
TGCCATCCGTAAGATGCTTTTCTGTGACTGGTGAGTACTCAACCAAGTCATTCTGAGAATAGTGTATGCG
GCGACCGAGTTGCTCTTGCCCGGCGTCAATACGGGATAATACCGCGCCACATAGCAGAACTTTAAAAGTG
CTCATCATTGGAAAACGTTCTTCGGGGCGAAAACTCTCAAGGATCTTACCGCTGTTGAGATCCAGTTCGA
TGTAACCCACTCGTGCACCCAACTGATCTTCAGCATCTTTTACTTTCACCAGCGTTTCTGGGTGAGCAAA
AACAGGAAGGCAAAATGCCGCAAAAAAGGGAATAAGGGCGACACGGAAATGTTGAATACTCATACTCTTC
CTTTTTCAATATTATTGAAGCATTTATCAGGGTTATTGTCTCATGAGCGGATACATATTTGAATGTATTT
AGAAAAATAAACAAATAGGGGTTCCGCGCACATTTCCCCGAAAAGTGCCACCTGACGTCTAAGAAACCAT
TATTATCATGACATTAACCTATAAAAATAGGCGTATCACGAGGCCCTTTCGTCGGCGCGCCGCGGCCGC
Features (pLannotate 1.2.2; 12 found; start..end, strand, type, name):
      1..21      +  protein_bind   attB4: mutant version of attB; core recombination site for the Gateway® BP reaction BP Clonase™
     82..385     +  enhancer       CMV enhancer: human cytomegalovirus immediate early enhancer
    386..589     +  promoter       CMV promoter: human cytomegalovirus (CMV) immediate early promoter
    617..637     +  protein_bind   attB1: mutant version of attB; core recombination site for the Gateway® BP reaction BP Clonase™
    698..1414    +  CDS            mEGFP: mEGFP is a basic (constitutively fluorescent) green fluorescent protein published in 2002, derived from Aequorea victoria. It has moderate acid sensitivity.
   1436..2152    +  CDS            mEGFP: mEGFP is a basic (constitutively fluorescent) green fluorescent protein published in 2002, derived from Aequorea victoria. It has moderate acid sensitivity.
   2183..2207    -  protein_bind   attB2: mutant version of attB; recombination site for the Gateway® BP reaction BP Clonase™
   2236..2357    -  polyA_signal   SV40 poly(A) signal: SV40 polyadenylation signal
   2380..2448    -  CDS            large T antigen (fragment): large T antigen from SV40 (simian virus 40)
   2644..3232    -  rep_origin     ori: high-copy-number ColE1/pMB1/pBR322/pUC origin of replication
   3403..4263    -  CDS            AmpR: β-lactamase; bla; confers resistance to ampicillin, carbenicillin, and related antibiotics
   4264..4368    -  promoter       AmpR promoter: bla
