[The description below was written by a language model from this plasmid's Addgene catalogue record and pLannotate feature annotations shown in this document.]
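Description:
PMT-mEGFP_2 is a mammalian expression plasmid built on the pRK5 backbone that encodes a plasma membrane-targeted tandem dimer of monomeric EGFP. The full sequenced construct is about 4.5 kb, consistent with the recorded backbone of roughly 2.9 kb plus a 1.5 kb synthetic insert. It is propagated in E. coli through a high-copy ColE1/pUC-type origin and selected with ampicillin via the β-lactamase gene under its own bla promoter. No mammalian selection marker is annotated, so the plasmid appears suited to transient transfection.

Expression is driven by the human cytomegalovirus immediate early enhancer and promoter. Downstream, two complete mEGFP coding sequences lie in the same orientation, separated by only a short linker, so they would be expected to be translated as one polypeptide carrying two fluorophores. A short unannotated stretch sits between the attB1 site and the first mEGFP; this is a plausible position for the plasma membrane targeting sequence named in the catalogue entry, but the record does not define that signal or its location. An SV40 polyadenylation signal, with an adjacent fragment of SV40 large T antigen sequence, follows the insert, although it is annotated on the reverse strand. The cassette is flanked by Gateway attB1 and attB2 sites, with an attB4 site upstream of the CMV enhancer. These look like remnants of recombinational cloning, although the catalogue lists restriction enzyme cloning.

The stated purpose is brightness calibration. A membrane-anchored protein with exactly two mEGFP units provides a known dimer reference, against which the molecular brightness of fluorescently tagged membrane proteins can be compared in number and brightness analysis, as in the associated study of EGFR oligomerization.
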