Addgene plasmid #203778: PMT-mEGFP_2
Purpose: Brightness calibration
Depositing lab: Thorsten Wohland. Publication: The dependence of EGFR oligomerization on environment and structure: A camera-based N&B study. Balasubramanian H, Sankaran J, Pandey S, Goh CJH, Wohland T. Biophys J. 2022 Dec 6;121(23):4452-4466. doi: 10.1016/j.bpj.2022.11.003. Epub 2022 Nov 5. PubMed 36335429.
Backbone
  Vector backbone: pRK5
  Backbone size w/o insert (bp): 2949
  Vector type: Mammalian Expression
Growth in bacteria
  Bacterial resistance: Ampicillin, 100 μg/mL
  Growth temperature: 37°C
  Growth strain: DH5alpha
  Copy number: Unknown
Gene/Insert
  Gene/Insert name: PMT-mEGFP dimer (alt name: plasma membrane targeted mEGFP dimer)
  Species: Synthetic
  Insert size (bp): 1530
  Cloning method: Restriction Enzyme; 5′ cloning site unknown (unknown if destroyed)
Terms and licenses: Academic/Nonprofit Terms; Industry Terms: Not Available to Industry
How to cite: PMT-mEGFP_2 was a gift from Thorsten Wohland (Addgene plasmid # 203778 ; http://n2t.net/addgene:203778 ; RRID:Addgene_203778)
